Addgene plasmid #12649: SAPDF-pET21a(+)
Depositing lab: SeWon Suh. Depositing organization: Seoul National University. Publication: Crystal structure of peptide deformylase from Staphylococcus aureus in complex with actinonin, a naturally occurring antibacterial agent. Yoon HJ, Kim HL, Lee SK, Kim HW, Kim HW, Lee JY, Mikami B, Suh SW. Proteins. 2004 Nov 15. 57(3):639-42. 10.1002/prot.20231 PubMed 15382235.
Backbone
  Vector backbone: pET21a(+)
  Backbone size w/o insert (bp): 5443
  Vector type: Bacterial Expression
Growth in bacteria
  Bacterial resistance: Ampicillin, 100 μg/mL
  Growth temperature: 37°C
  Growth strain: DH5alpha
  Copy number: Low Copy
Gene/Insert
  Gene/Insert name: SA Peptide deformylase (alt name: SA pdf)
  Insert size (bp): 552
  GenBank ID: CP000046
  Tag / fusion protein: His (C terminal on insert)
  Cloning method: Restriction Enzyme; 5′ cloning site NdeI (not destroyed); 3′ cloning site XhoI (not destroyed)
  Sequencing primers: 5′ T7; 3′ T7-term
Terms and licenses: Academic/Nonprofit Terms; Industry Terms: Not Available to Industry
How to cite: SAPDF-pET21a(+) was a gift from SeWon Suh (Addgene plasmid # 12649 ; http://n2t.net/addgene:12649 ; RRID:Addgene_12649)
