[The description below was written by a language model from this plasmid's Addgene catalogue record and pLannotate feature annotations shown in this document.]
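Description:
SAPDF-pET21a(+) is a bacterial expression plasmid built on the pET21a(+) backbone for producing Staphylococcus aureus peptide deformylase (def/pdf) in E. coli. The 552 bp coding region, matched by annotation to the enzyme from S. aureus strain COL, was inserted between the NdeI and XhoI sites, both of which are retained. This places it in frame with the vector's C-terminal His tag for metal-affinity purification. Peptide deformylase removes the formyl group from the N-terminal methionine of newly synthesized bacterial proteins.

Expression follows the standard pET design. A T7 promoter with an adjacent lac operator drives transcription, the T7 gene 10 ribosome binding site supports efficient translation, and a T7 terminator ends the transcript. The plasmid also carries lacI under its own promoter. The repressor keeps the cassette off until IPTG is added, in a host that supplies T7 RNA polymerase. In the feature table the promoter, operator, RBS, His tag and terminator all lie on the minus strand, whereas the def coding sequence is called on the plus strand. This is more likely an annotation artefact than a true inversion, but the record does not resolve it.

The plasmid is maintained through a pBR322-type ColE1 origin together with rop and the bom region, in line with the catalogue's low-copy designation, and is selected with ampicillin via the β-lactamase gene. An f1 origin allows single-stranded DNA production. The short tetracycline-resistance fragments and the partial T7 gene 10-related hit are backbone remnants rather than functional elements. The associated publication reports the crystal structure of this enzyme bound to the natural antibacterial actinonin, so the construct serves to make recombinant protein for structural and inhibitor studies.
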