Features (pLannotate 1.2.2; 19 found; start..end, strand, type, name):
     26..73      -  terminator     T7 terminator: transcription terminator for bacteriophage T7 RNA polymerase
     81..130     -  CDS            SET1 (fragment): solubility-enhancement tag derived from T7 phage gene 10B
    140..157     -  CDS            9xHis (fragment): 9xHis affinity tag
    164..712     +  CDS            def: DEF_STAAC - Also known as def1, pdf1. Experimental evidence at protein level: Swiss-Prot protein existence level 1. Removes the formyl group from the N-terminal Met of newly synthesized proteins. Requires at least a dipeptide for an efficient rate of reaction. N-terminal L-methionine is a prerequisite for activity but the enzyme has broad specificity at other positions. From Staphylococcus aureus (strain COL).
    726..748     -  RBS            RBS: efficient ribosome binding site from bacteriophage T7 gene 10 (Olins and Rangwala, 1989)
    763..787     -  protein_bind   lac operator: The lac repressor binds to the lac operator to inhibit transcription in E. coli. This inhibition can be relieved by adding lactose or isopropyl-β-D-thiogalactopyranoside (IPTG). lac repressor encoded by lacI
    788..806     -  promoter       T7 promoter: promoter for bacteriophage T7 RNA polymerase
    828..1107    +  CDS            TcR (fragment): tetracycline efflux protein; tet; confers resistance to tetracycline
   1115..1192    +  promoter       lacI promoter: lacI
   1193..2275    +  CDS            lacI: lac repressor; lacI; The lac repressor binds to the lac operator to inhibit transcription in E. coli. This inhibition can be relieved by adding lactose or isopropyl-β-D-thiogalactopyranoside (IPTG).
   2288..2309    +  protein_bind   CAP binding site: CAP binding activates transcription in the presence of cAMP. E. coli catabolite activator protein
   2324..2615    +  CDS            TcR (fragment): tetracycline efflux protein; tet; confers resistance to tetracycline
   2687..3067    -  CDS            YPB1_ECOLX: Protein predicted: Swiss-Prot protein existence level 4. From Escherichia coli.
   3084..3275    +  CDS            rop: Rop protein, which maintains plasmids at low copy number; rop
   3377..3519    +  misc_feature   bom: basis of mobility region from pBR322
   3705..4293    -  rep_origin     ori: high-copy-number ColE1/pMB1/pBR322/pUC origin of replication
   4464..5324    -  CDS            AmpR: β-lactamase; bla; confers resistance to ampicillin, carbenicillin, and related antibiotics
   5325..5429    -  promoter       AmpR promoter: bla
   5456..5911    -  rep_origin     f1 ori (sequence partly withheld): f1 bacteriophage origin of replication; arrow indicates direction of (+) strand synthesis
>Addgene plasmid #12649 | SAPDF-pET21a(+) | depositor full sequence | sequence record 7384 | Author sequence
ATCCGGATATAGTTCCTCCTTTCAGCAAAAAACCCCTCAAGACCCGTTTAGAGGCCCCAAGGGGTTATGC
TAGTTATTGCTCAGCGGTGGCAGCAGCCAACTCAGCTTCCTTTCGGGCTTTGTTAGCAGCCGGATCTCAG
TGGTGGTGGTGGTGGTGCTCGAGATGTTAACAATGAAAGACATCATTAGAGATGGTCATCCAACTTTGCG
TCAAAAAGCAGCTGAGTTAGAATTACCATTAACTAAAGAAGAAAAAGAAACATTAATCGCCATGAGAGAG
TTTTTAGTAAATAGTCAAGATGAGGAAATCGCGAAACGATATGGTTTACGTTCAGGCGTTGGTTTGGCTG
CACCTCAAATTAATATTTCTAAACGTATGATTGCTGTTTTAATACCAGATGATGGCAGTGGCAAATCTTA
TGACTATATGCTTGTGAACCCAAAAATTGTAAGTCATAGCGTTCAAGAAGCTTATTTACCAACTGGTGAA
GGTTGCCTTAGTGTCGATGATAATGTTGCTGGTCTAGTTCACCGTCATAATAGAATTACAATTAAAGCCA
AAGACATCGAAGGTAATGATATACAATTACGACTAAAAGGATATCCAGCAATTGTTTTCCAACATGAAAT
TGACCATTTAAATGGTGTAATGTTCTATGATCACATTGACAAAGATCACCCATTACAACCACATACAGAT
GCAGTAGAAGTTTAACATATGTATATCTCCTTCTTAAAGTTAAACAAAATTATTTCTAGAGGGGAATTGT
TATCCGCTCACAATTCCCCTATAGTGAGTCGTATTAATTTCGCGGGATCGAGATCTCGATCCTCTACGCC
GGACGCATCGTGGCCGGCATCACCGGCGCCACAGGTGCGGTTGCTGGCGCCTATATCGCCGACATCACCG
ATGGGGAAGATCGGGCTCGCCACTTCGGGCTCATGAGCGCTTGTTTCGGCGTGGGTATGGTGGCAGGCCC
CGTGGCCGGGGGACTGTTGGGCGCCATCTCCTTGCATGCACCATTCCTTGCGGCGGCGGTGCTCAACGGC
CTCAACCTACTACTGGGCTGCTTCCTAATGCAGGAGTCGCATAAGGGAGAGCGTCGAGATCCCGGACACC
ATCGAATGGCGCAAAACCTTTCGCGGTATGGCATGATAGCGCCCGGAAGAGAGTCAATTCAGGGTGGTGA
ATGTGAAACCAGTAACGTTATACGATGTCGCAGAGTATGCCGGTGTCTCTTATCAGACCGTTTCCCGCGT
GGTGAACCAGGCCAGCCACGTTTCTGCGAAAACGCGGGAAAAAGTGGAAGCGGCGATGGCGGAGCTGAAT
TACATTCCCAACCGCGTGGCACAACAACTGGCGGGCAAACAGTCGTTGCTGATTGGCGTTGCCACCTCCA
GTCTGGCCCTGCACGCGCCGTCGCAAATTGTCGCGGCGATTAAATCTCGCGCCGATCAACTGGGTGCCAG
CGTGGTGGTGTCGATGGTAGAACGAAGCGGCGTCGAAGCCTGTAAAGCGGCGGTGCACAATCTTCTCGCG
CAACGCGTCAGTGGGCTGATCATTAACTATCCGCTGGATGACCAGGATGCCATTGCTGTGGAAGCTGCCT
GCACTAATGTTCCGGCGTTATTTCTTGATGTCTCTGACCAGACACCCATCAACAGTATTATTTTCTCCCA
TGAAGACGGTACGCGACTGGGCGTGGAGCATCTGGTCGCATTGGGTCACCAGCAAATCGCGCTGTTAGCG
GGCCCATTAAGTTCTGTCTCGGCGCGTCTGCGTCTGGCTGGCTGGCATAAATATCTCACTCGCAATCAAA
TTCAGCCGATAGCGGAACGGGAAGGCGACTGGAGTGCCATGTCCGGTTTTCAACAAACCATGCAAATGCT
GAATGAGGGCATCGTTCCCACTGCGATGCTGGTTGCCAACGATCAGATGGCGCTGGGCGCAATGCGCGCC
ATTACCGAGTCCGGGCTGCGCGTTGGTGCGGATATCTCGGTAGTGGGATACGACGATACCGAAGACAGCT
CATGTTATATCCCGCCGTTAACCACCATCAAACAGGATTTTCGCCTGCTGGGGCAAACCAGCGTGGACCG
CTTGCTGCAACTCTCTCAGGGCCAGGCGGTGAAGGGCAATCAGCTGTTGCCCGTCTCACTGGTGAAAAGA
AAAACCACCCTGGCGCCCAATACGCAAACCGCCTCTCCCCGCGCGTTGGCCGATTCATTAATGCAGCTGG
CACGACAGGTTTCCCGACTGGAAAGCGGGCAGTGAGCGCAACGCAATTAATGTAAGTTAGCTCACTCATT
AGGCACCGGGATCTCGACCGATGCCCTTGAGAGCCTTCAACCCAGTCAGCTCCTTCCGGTGGGCGCGGGG
CATGACTATCGTCGCCGCACTTATGACTGTCTTCTTTATCATGCAACTCGTAGGACAGGTGCCGGCAGCG
CTCTGGGTCATTTTCGGCGAGGACCGCTTTCGCTGGAGCGCGACGATGATCGGCCTGTCGCTTGCGGTAT
TCGGAATCTTGCACGCCCTCGCTCAAGCCTTCGTCACTGGTCCCGCCACCAAACGTTTCGGCGAGAAGCA
GGCCATTATCGCCGGCATGGCGGCCCCACGGGTGCGCATGATCGTGCTCCTGTCGTTGAGGACCCGGCTA
GGCTGGCGGGGTTGCCTTACTGGTTAGCAGAATGAATCACCGATACGCGAGCGAACGTGAAGCGACTGCT
GCTGCAAAACGTCTGCGACCTGAGCAACAACATGAATGGTCTTCGGTTTCCGTGTTTCGTAAAGTCTGGA
AACGCGGAAGTCAGCGCCCTGCACCATTATGTTCCGGATCTGCATCGCAGGATGCTGCTGGCTACCCTGT
GGAACACCTACATCTGTATTAACGAAGCGCTGGCATTGACCCTGAGTGATTTTTCTCTGGTCCCGCCGCA
TCCATACCGCCAGTTGTTTACCCTCACAACGTTCCAGTAACCGGGCATGTTCATCATCAGTAACCCGTAT
CGTGAGCATCCTCTCTCGTTTCATCGGTATCATTACCCCCATGAACAGAAATCCCCCTTACACGGAGGCA
TCAGTGACCAAACAGGAAAAAACCGCCCTTAACATGGCCCGCTTTATCAGAAGCCAGACATTAACGCTTC
TGGAGAAACTCAACGAGCTGGACGCGGATGAACAGGCAGACATCTGTGAATCGCTTCACGACCACGCTGA
TGAGCTTTACCGCAGCTGCCTCGCGCGTTTCGGTGATGACGGTGAAAACCTCTGACACATGCAGCTCCCG
GAGACGGTCACAGCTTGTCTGTAAGCGGATGCCGGGAGCAGACAAGCCCGTCAGGGCGCGTCAGCGGGTG
TTGGCGGGTGTCGGGGCGCAGCCATGACCCAGTCACGTAGCGATAGCGGAGTGTATACTGGCTTAACTAT
GCGGCATCAGAGCAGATTGTACTGAGAGTGCACCATATATGCGGTGTGAAATACCGCACAGATGCGTAAG
GAGAAAATACCGCATCAGGCGCTCTTCCGCTTCCTCGCTCACTGACTCGCTGCGCTCGGTCGTTCGGCTG
CGGCGAGCGGTATCAGCTCACTCAAAGGCGGTAATACGGTTATCCACAGAATCAGGGGATAACGCAGGAA
AGAACATGTGAGCAAAAGGCCAGCAAAAGGCCAGGAACCGTAAAAAGGCCGCGTTGCTGGCGTTTTTCCA
TAGGCTCCGCCCCCCTGACGAGCATCACAAAAATCGACGCTCAAGTCAGAGGTGGCGAAACCCGACAGGA
CTATAAAGATACCAGGCGTTTCCCCCTGGAAGCTCCCTCGTGCGCTCTCCTGTTCCGACCCTGCCGCTTA
CCGGATACCTGTCCGCCTTTCTCCCTTCGGGAAGCGTGGCGCTTTCTCATAGCTCACGCTGTAGGTATCT
CAGTTCGGTGTAGGTCGTTCGCTCCAAGCTGGGCTGTGTGCACGAACCCCCCGTTCAGCCCGACCGCTGC
GCCTTATCCGGTAACTATCGTCTTGAGTCCAACCCGGTAAGACACGACTTATCGCCACTGGCAGCAGCCA
CTGGTAACAGGATTAGCAGAGCGAGGTATGTAGGCGGTGCTACAGAGTTCTTGAAGTGGTGGCCTAACTA
CGGCTACACTAGAAGGACAGTATTTGGTATCTGCGCTCTGCTGAAGCCAGTTACCTTCGGAAAAAGAGTT
GGTAGCTCTTGATCCGGCAAACAAACCACCGCTGGTAGCGGTGGTTTTTTTGTTTGCAAGCAGCAGATTA
CGCGCAGAAAAAAAGGATCTCAAGAAGATCCTTTGATCTTTTCTACGGGGTCTGACGCTCAGTGGAACGA
AAACTCACGTTAAGGGATTTTGGTCATGAGATTATCAAAAAGGATCTTCACCTAGATCCTTTTAAATTAA
AAATGAAGTTTTAAATCAATCTAAAGTATATATGAGTAAACTTGGTCTGACAGTTACCAATGCTTAATCA
GTGAGGCACCTATCTCAGCGATCTGTCTATTTCGTTCATCCATAGTTGCCTGACTCCCCGTCGTGTAGAT
AACTACGATACGGGAGGGCTTACCATCTGGCCCCAGTGCTGCAATGATACCGCGAGACCCACGCTCACCG
GCTCCAGATTTATCAGCAATAAACCAGCCAGCCGGAAGGGCCGAGCGCAGAAGTGGTCCTGCAACTTTAT
CCGCCTCCATCCAGTCTATTAATTGTTGCCGGGAAGCTAGAGTAAGTAGTTCGCCAGTTAATAGTTTGCG
CAACGTTGTTGCCATTGCTGCAGGCATCGTGGTGTCACGCTCGTCGTTTGGTATGGCTTCATTCAGCTCC
GGTTCCCAACGATCAAGGCGAGTTACATGATCCCCCATGTTGTGCAAAAAAGCGGTTAGCTCCTTCGGTC
CTCCGATCGTTGTCAGAAGTAAGTTGGCCGCAGTGTTATCACTCATGGTTATGGCAGCACTGCATAATTC
TCTTACTGTCATGCCATCCGTAAGATGCTTTTCTGTGACTGGTGAGTACTCAACCAAGTCATTCTGAGAA
TAGTGTATGCGGCGACCGAGTTGCTCTTGCCCGGCGTCAATACGGGATAATACCGCGCCACATAGCAGAA
CTTTAAAAGTGCTCATCATTGGAAAACGTTCTTCGGGGCGAAAACTCTCAAGGATCTTACCGCTGTTGAG
ATCCAGTTCGATGTAACCCACTCGTGCACCCAACTGATCTTCAGCATCTTTTACTTTCACCAGCGTTTCT
GGGTGAGCAAAAACAGGAAGGCAAAATGCCGCAAAAAAGGGAATAAGGGCGACACGGAAATGTTGAATAC
TCATACTCTTCCTTTTTCAATATTATTGAAGCATTTATCAGGGTTATTGTCTCATGAGCGGATACATATT
TGAATGTATTTAGAAAAATAAACAAATAGGGGTTCCGCGCACATTTCCCCGAAAAGTGCCACCTGAAATT
GTAAACGTTAATATTTTGTTAAAATTCGCGTTAAATTTTTGTTAAATCAGCTCATTTTTTAACCAATAGG
CCGAAATCGGCAAAATCCCTTATAAATCAAAAGAATAGACCGAGATAGGGT
[37 nt withheld, positions 5582-5618]
AAAGAACGTGGACTCCAACGTCAAAGG
[49 nt withheld, positions 5646-5694]
T
[91 nt withheld, positions 5696-5786]
G
[124 nt withheld, positions 5788-5911]
CCCATTCGCCA
