>Addgene plasmid #12649 | SAPDF-pET21a(+) | addgene partial sequence | sequence record 36809 | T7-term
TTCGGGCTTGTAGCAGCCGGATCTCAGTGGTGGTGGTGGTGGTGCTCGAGAACTTCTACTGCATCTGTAT
GTGGTTGTAATGGGTGATCTTTGTCAATGTGATCATAGAACATTACACCATTTAAATGGTCAATTTCATG
TTGGAAAACAATTGCTGGATATCCTTTTAGTCGTAATTGTATATCATTACCTTCGATGTCTTTGGCTTTA
ATTGTAATTCTATTATGACGGTGAACTAGACCAGCAACATTATCATCGACACTAAGGCAACCTTCACCAG
TTGGTAAATAAGCTTCTTGAACGCTATGACTTACAATTTTTGGGTTCACAAGCATATAGTCATAAGATTT
GCCACTGCCATCATCTGGTATTAAAACAGCAATCATACGTTTAGAAATATTAATTTGAGGTGCAGCCAAA
CCAACGCCTGAACGTAAACCATATCGTTTCGCGATTTCCTCATCTTGACTATTTACTAAAAACTCTCTCA
TGGCGATTAATGTTTCTTTTTCTTCTTTAGTTAATGGTAATTCTAACTCAGCTGCTTTTTGACGCAAAGT
TGGATGACCATCGCTAATGATGTCTTTCATTGTTAACATATGTATATCTCCTTCTTAAAGTTAAACAAAA
TTATTTCTAGAGGGGAATTGTTATCCGCTCACAATTCCCCTATAGTGAGTCGTATTAATTTCGCGGGATC
GAGATCTCGATCCTCTACGCCGGACGCATCGTGGCCGGCATCACCGGCGCCACAGGTGCGGTTGCTGGCG
CCTATATCGCCGACATCACCGATGGGGAAGATCGGGCTCGCCACTTCGGGCTCATGAGCGCTTGTTTCGG
CGTGGGTATGGTGGCAGGCCCCGTGGCCGGGGGACTGTTGGGCGCCATCTCCTTGCATGCACCATTCCTT
GCGGCGGCGGTGCTCA
